>Addgene plasmid #89987 | pBAD-RDSmCherry1 | addgene full sequence | sequence record 178046 | Addgene NGS Result
AAGAAACCAATTGTCCATATTGCATCAGACATTGCCGTCACTGCGTCTTTTACTGGCTCTTCTCGCTAAC
CAAACCGGTAACCCCGCTTATTAAAAGCATTCTGTAACAAAGCGGGACCAAAGCCATGACAAAAACGCGT
AACAAAAGTGTCTATAATCACGGCAGAAAAGTCCACATTGATTATTTGCACGGCGTCACACTTTGCTATG
CCATAGCATTTTTATCCATAAGATTAGCGGATCCTACCTGACGCTTTTTATCGCAACTCTCTACTGTTTC
TCCATACCCGTTTTTTGGGCTAACAGGAGGAATTAACCATGGGGGGTTCTCATCATCATCATCATCATGG
TATGGCTAGCATGACTGGTGGACAGCAAATGGGTCGGGATCTGTACGACGATGACGATAAGGATCCGAGC
TCGAGAATGGTGAGCAAGGGCGAGGAGGATAACATGGCCATCATCAAGGAGTTCATGCGCTTCAAGTCTC
ACATGGAGGGCTCCGTGAACGGCCACGAGTTCGAGATCGAGGGCGAGGGCGAGGGCCGCCCCTACGAGGG
CACCCAGACCTGTAAGCTGAAGGTGACCAAGGGTGGCCCCCTGCCCTTCGCCTGGGACATCCTGTCCCCA
CAGTTCATGTACGGCTCCAAGGCCTACGTGAAGCACCCCGCCGACATCCCCGACTACTTGAAGCTGTCCT
TCCCCGAGGGCTTCAATTGGGAGCGCGTGATGAACTTCGAGGACGGCGGCGTGGTGACCGTGACCCAGGA
CTCCTCCCTGCAGGACGGCGAGTTCATCTACAAGGTGAAGCTGCGCGGCACCAACTTCCCCTCCGACGGC
CCCGTAATGCAGTGTCGTACCATGGGCTGGGAGCCCTCCACTGAGCGGATGTACCCCGAGGACGGCGCCC
TGAAGGGCGAGGGTAAGGGTAGGCTGAAGCTGAAGGACGGCGGCCACTACGACGCTGAGGTCAAGACCAC
CTACAAGGCCAAGAAGCCCGTGCAGCTGCCCGGCGCCTACAACTGTGACATTAAGTTGGACATCCTTTCC
CACAACGAGGACTACACCATCGTGGAACAGTACGAACGCGCCGAGGGCCGCCACTCCACCGGCGGCATGG
ACGAGCTGTACAAGTAAAAGCTTGGCTGTTTTGGCGGATGAGAGAAGATTTTCAGCCTGATACAGATTAA
ATCAGAACGCAGAAGCGGTCTGATAAAACAGAATTTGCCTGGCGGCAGTAGCGCGGTGGTCCCACCTGAC
CCCATGCCGAACTCAGAAGTGAAACGCCGTAGCGCCGATGGTAGTGTGGGGTCTCCCCATGCGAGAGTAG
GGAACTGCCAGGCATCAAATAAAACGAAAGGCTCAGTCGAAAGACTGGGCCTTTCGTTTTATCTGTTGTT
TGTCGGTGAACGCTCTCCTGAGTAGGACAAATCCGCCGGGAGCGGATTTGAACGTTGCGAAGCAACGGCC
CGGAGGGTGGCGGGCAGGACGCCCGCCATAAACTGCCAGGCATCAAATTAAGCAGAAGGCCATCCTGACG
GATGGCCTTTTTGCGTTTCTACAAACTCTTTTGTTTATTTTTCTAAATACATTCAAATATGTATCCGCTC
ATGAGACAATAACCCTGATAAATGCTTCAATAATATTGAAAAAGGAAGAGTATGAGTATTCAACATTTCC
GTGTCGCCCTTATTCCCTTTTTTGCGGCATTTTGCCTTCCTGTTTTTGCTCACCCAGAAACGCTGGTGAA
AGTAAAAGATGCTGAAGATCAGTTGGGTGCACGAGTGGGTTACATCGAACTGGATCTCAACAGCGGTAAG
ATCCTTGAGAGTTTTCGCCCCGAAGAACGTTTTCCAATGATGAGCACTTTTAAAGTTCTGCTATGTGGCG
CGGTATTATCCCGTGTTGACGCCGGGCAAGAGCAACTCGGTCGCCGCATACACTATTCTCAGAATGACTT
GGTTGAGTACTCACCAGTCACAGAAAAGCATCTTACGGATGGCATGACAGTAAGAGAATTATGCAGTGCT
GCCATAACCATGAGTGATAACACTGCGGCCAACTTACTTCTGACAACGATCGGAGGACCGAAGGAGCTAA
CCGCTTTTTTGCACAACATGGGGGATCATGTAACTCGCCTTGATCGTTGGGAACCGGAGCTGAATGAAGC
CATACCAAACGACGAGCGTGACACCACGATGCCTGTAGCAATGGCAACAACGTTGCGCAAACTATTAACT
GGCGAACTACTTACTCTAGCTTCCCGGCAACAATTAATAGACTGGATGGAGGCGGATAAAGTTGCAGGAC
CACTTCTGCGCTCGGCCCTTCCGGCTGGCTGGTTTATTGCTGATAAATCTGGAGCCGGTGAGCGTGGGTC
TCGCGGTATCATTGCAGCACTGGGGCCAGATGGTAAGCCCTCCCGTATCGTAGTTATCTACACGACGGGG
AGTCAGGCAACTATGGATGAACGAAATAGACAGATCGCTGAGATAGGTGCCTCACTGATTAAGCATTGGT
AACTGTCAGACCAAGTTTACTCATATATACTTTAGATTGATTTAAAACTTCATTTTTAATTTAAAAGGAT
CTAGGTGAAGATCCTTTTTGATAATCTCATGACCAAAATCCCTTAACGTGAGTTTTCGTTCCACTGAGCG
GATGTACCCCGTAGAAAAGATCAAAGGATCTTCTTGAGATCCTTTTTTTCTGCGCGTAATCTGCTGCTTG
CAAACAAAACAACCACCGCTACCAGCGGTGGTTTGTTTGCCGGATCAAGAGCTACCAACTCTTTTTCCGA
AGGTAACTGGCTTCAGCAGAGCGCAGATACCAAATACTGTCCTTCTAGTGTAGCCGTAGTTAGGCCACCA
CTTCAAGAACTCTGTAGCACCGCCTACATACCTCGCTCTGCTAATCCTGTTACCAGTGGCTGCTGCCAGT
GGCGATAAGTCGTGTCTTACCGGGTTGGACTCAAGACGATAGTTACCGGATAAGGCGCAGCGGTCGGGCT
GAACGGGGGGTTCGTGCACACAGCCCAGCTTGGAGCGAACGACCTACACCGAACTGAGATACCTACAGCG
TGAGCTATGAGAAAGCGCCACGCTTCCCGAAGGGAGAAAGGCGGACAGGTATCCGGTAAGCGGCAGGGTC
GGAACAGGAGAGCGCACGAGGGAGCTTCCAGGGGGAAACGCCTGGTATCTTTATAGTCCTGTCGGGTTTC
GCCACCTCTGACTTGAGCGTCGATTTTTGTGATGCTCGTCAGGGGGGCGGAGCCTATGGAAAAACGCCAG
CAACGCGGCCTTTTTACGGTTCCTGGCCTTTTGCTGGCCTTTTGCTCACATGTTCTTTCCTGCGTTATCC
CCTGATTCTGTGGATAACCGTATTACCGCCTTTGAGTGAGCTGATACCGCTCGCCGCAGCCGAACGACCG
AGCGCAGCGAGTCAGTGAGCGAGGAAGCGGAAGAGCGCCTGATGCGGTATTTTCTCCTTACGCATCTGTG
CGGTATTTCACACCGCATATGGTGCACTCTCAGTACAATCTGCTCTGATGCCGCATAGTTAAGCCAGTAT
ACACTCCGCTATCGCTACGTGACTGGGTCATGGCTGCGCCCCGACACCCGCCAACACCCGCTGACGCGCC
CTGACGGGCTTGTCTGCTCCCGGCATCCGCTTACAGACAAGCTGTGACCGTCTCCGGGAGCTGCATGTGT
CAGAGGTTTTCACCGTCATCACCGAAACGCGCGAGGCAGCAGATCAATTCGCGCGCGAAGGCGAAGCGGC
ATGCATAATGTGCCTGTCAAATGGACGAAGCAGGGATTCTGCAAACCCTATGCTACTCCGTCAAGCCGTC
AATTGTCTGATTCGTTACCAATTATGACAACTTGACGGCTACATCATTCACTTTTTCTTCACAACCGGCA
CGGAACTCGCTCGGGCTGGCCCCGGTGCATTTTTTAAATACCCGCGAGAAATAGAGTTGATCGTCAAAAC
CAACATTGCGACCGACGGTGGCGATAGGCATCCGGGTGGTGCTCAAAAGCAGCTTCGCCTGGCTGATACG
TTGGTCCTCGCGCCAGCTTAAGACGCTAATCCCTAACTGCTGGCGGAAAAGATGTGACAGACGCGACGGC
GACAAGCAAACATGCTGTGCGACGCTGGCGATATCAAAATTGCTGTCTGCCAGGTGATCGCTGATGTACT
GACAAGCCTCGCGTACCCGATTATCCATCGGTGGATGGAGCGACTCGTTAATCGCTTCCATGCGCCGCAG
TAACAATTGCTCAAGCAGATTTATCGCCAGCAGCTCCGAATAGCGCCCTTCCCCTTGCCCGGCGTTAATG
ATTTGCCCAAACAGGTCGCTGAAATGCGGCTGGTGCGCTTCATCCGGGCGAAAGAACCCCGTATTGGCAA
ATATTGACGGCCAGTTAAGCCATTCATGCCAGTAGGCGCGCGGACGAAAGTAAACCCACTGGTGATACCA
TTCGCGAGCCTCCGGATGACGACCGTAGTGATGAATCTCTCCTGGCGGGAACAGCAAAATATCACCCGGT
CGGCAAACAAATTCTCGTCCCTGATTTTTCACCACCCCCTGACCGCGAATGGTGAGATTGAGAATATAAC
CTTTCATTCCCAGCGGTCGGTCGATAAAAAAATCGAGATAACCGTTGGCCTCAATCGGCGTTAAACCCGC
CACCAGATGGGCATTAAACGAGTATCCCGGCAGCAGGGGATCATTTTGCGCTTCAGCCATACTTTTCATA
CTCCCGCCATTCAGAG
Features (pLannotate 1.2.2; 15 found; start..end, strand, type, name):
      1..285     +  promoter       araBAD promoter: araBAD; promoter of the L-arabinose operon of E. coli; the araC regulatory gene is transcribed in the opposite direction (Guzman et al., 1995)
    331..351     +  CDS            capTEV™ (fragment): composite tag for in vivo biotinylation, TEV protease cleavage, and 6xHis tagging
    352..384     +  CDS            T7 tag (gene 10 leader): leader peptide from bacteriophage T7 gene 10 promotes efficient translation in E. coli
    388..411     +  CDS            Xpress™ tag: Xpress™ epitope tag, including an enterokinase recognition and cleavage site
    427..1137    +  CDS            mCherry2: derivative of the monomeric red fluorescent protein mCherry mammalian codon-optimized
   1227..1342    +  ncRNA          5S rRNA: Accession: RF00001 - 5S ribosomal RNA
   1346..1432    +  terminator     rrnB T1 terminator: Escherichia coli rrnB; transcription terminator T1 from the E. coli rrnB gene
   1524..1551    +  terminator     rrnB T2 terminator: transcription terminator T2 from the E. coli rrnB gene
   1570..1661    +  promoter       AmpR promoter: bla
   1662..2522    +  CDS            AmpR: β-lactamase; bla; confers resistance to ampicillin, carbenicillin, and related antibiotics
   2650..2671    +  CDS            mRFP1 (fragment): monomeric derivative of DsRed (Campbell et al., 2002) mammalian codon-optimized
   2694..3282    +  rep_origin     ori: high-copy-number ColE1/pMB1/pBR322/pUC origin of replication
   3468..3608    -  misc_feature   bom: basis of mobility region from pBR322
   3710..3750    -  CDS            rop (fragment): Rop protein, which maintains plasmids at low copy number; rop
   3872..4750    -  CDS            araC: L-arabinose regulatory protein; araC
