[The description below was written by a language model from this plasmid's Addgene catalogue record and pLannotate feature annotations shown in this document.]
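Description:
pBAD-RDSmCherry1 is a bacterial expression plasmid built on the pBAD His B backbone for arabinose-inducible production of RDSmCherry1, a synthetic red-shifted variant of the monomeric red fluorescent protein mCherry. The sequenced plasmid is 4,776 nt and is maintained in E. coli through a high-copy ColE1/pMB1-type origin with ampicillin selection provided by the β-lactamase gene under its own promoter. The backbone also carries the pBR322 bom region and only a small fragment of rop, consistent with the high copy number listed in the record.

The 711 bp RDSmCherry1 coding sequence was inserted between XhoI and HindIII sites, both retained, downstream of the araBAD promoter. The araC regulator is encoded on the opposite strand, so transcription is kept low in the absence of L-arabinose and is switched on when it is added. The insert is fused in frame to the backbone's N-terminal leader, consisting of a 6xHis tag for metal-affinity purification, the T7 gene 10 leader that aids translation in E. coli, and the Xpress epitope with its enterokinase cleavage site. The automated annotation labels the His stretch as a capTEV fragment and the fluorescent protein as mCherry2; these reflect closest matches in the annotation database rather than the actual identity of the parts. A very short mRFP1 fragment called between AmpR and the origin is probably likewise a spurious match. Transcription is terminated by the rrnB T1 and T2 terminators, with adjacent 5S rRNA sequence from that operon. The plasmid suits expression and purification of the protein in bacteria for spectral characterisation of engineered mCherry variants.
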