Addgene plasmid #89987: pBAD-RDSmCherry1
Purpose: Red-Shifted variants of red fluorescent protein mCherry
Depositing lab: Robert Campbell. Depositing organization: University of Alberta. Publication: Engineering of mCherry variants with long Stokes shift, red-shifted fluorescence, and low cytotoxicity. Shen Y, Chen Y, Wu J, Shaner NC, Campbell RE. PLoS One. 2017 Feb 27;12(2):e0171257. doi: 10.1371/journal.pone.0171257. eCollection 2017. PONE-D-16-30422 PubMed 28241009.
Backbone
  Vector backbone: pBAD His B
  Vector type: Bacterial Expression
Growth in bacteria
  Bacterial resistance: Ampicillin, 100 μg/mL
  Growth temperature: 37°C
  Growth strain: DH5alpha
  Copy number: High Copy
Gene/Insert
  Gene/Insert name: RDSmCherry1 (alt name: Red-shifted mCherry)
  Species: Synthetic
  Insert size (bp): 711
  GenBank ID: KX638425.1
  Tag / fusion protein: 6xHis-T7-Xpress (N terminal on backbone)
  Cloning method: Restriction Enzyme; 5′ cloning site XhoI (not destroyed); 3′ cloning site HindIII (not destroyed)
  Sequencing primers: 5′ ATGCCATAGCATTTTTATCC; 3′ GATTTAATCTGTATCAGG
Terms and licenses: Academic/Nonprofit Terms; Industry Terms: Not Available to Industry
How to cite: pBAD-RDSmCherry1 was a gift from Robert Campbell (Addgene plasmid # 89987 ; http://n2t.net/addgene:89987 ; RRID:Addgene_89987)
