>Addgene plasmid #89987 | pBAD-RDSmCherry1 | depositor partial sequence | sequence record 174391 | pBAD-RDSmCherry1 sequence 711 bps
ATGGTGAGCAAGGGCGAGGAGGATAACATGGCCATCATCAAGGAGTTCATGCGCTTCAAGTCTCACATGG
AGGGCTCCGTGAACGGCCACGAGTTCGAGATCGAGGGCGAGGGCGAGGGCCGCCCCTACGAGGGCACCCA
GACCTGTAAGCTGAAGGTGACCAAGGGTGGCCCCCTGCCCTTCGCCTGGGACATCCTGTCCCCACAGTTC
ATGTACGGCTCCAAGGCCTACGTGAAGCACCCCGCCGACATCCCCGACTACTTGAAGCTGTCCTTCCCCG
AGGGCTTCAATTGGGAGCGCGTGATGAACTTCGAGGACGGCGGCGTGGTGACCGTGACCCAGGACTCCTC
CCTGCAGGACGGCGAGTTCATCTACAAGGTGAAGCTGCGCGGCACCAACTTCCCCTCCGACGGCCCCGTA
ATGCAGTGTCGTACCATGGGCTGGGAGCCCTCCACTGAGCGGATGTACCCCGAGGACGGCGCCCTGAAGG
GCGAGGGTAAGGGTAGGCTGAAGCTGAAGGACGGCGGCCACTACGACGCTGAGGTCAAGACCACCTACAA
GGCCAAGAAGCCCGTGCAGCTGCCCGGCGCCTACAACTGTGACATTAAGTTGGACATCCTTTCCCACAAC
GAGGACTACACCATCGTGGAACAGTACGAACGCGCCGAGGGCCGCCACTCCACCGGCGGCATGGACGAGC
TGTACAAGTAA
